>Addgene plasmid #55878 | mRuby-Rab4a-7 | addgene full sequence | sequence record 258862 | Addgene NGS Result
TTATTAATAGTAATCAATTACGGGGTCATTAGTTCATAGCCCATATATGGAGTTCCGCGTTACATAACTT
ACGGTAAATGGCCCGCCTGGCTGACCGCCCAACGACCCCCGCCCATTGACGTCAATAATGACGTATGTTC
CCATAGTAACGCCAATAGGGACTTTCCATTGACGTCAATGGGTGGAGTATTTACGGTAAACTGCCCACTT
GGCAGTACATCAAGTGTATCATATGCCAAGTACGCCCCCTATTGACGTCAATGACGGTAAATGGCCCGCC
TGGCATTATGCCCAGTACATGACCTTATGGGACTTTCCTACTTGGCAGTACATCTACGTATTAGTCATCG
CTATTACCATGGTGATGCGGTTTTGGCAGTACATCAATGGGCGTGGATAGCGGTTTGACTCACGGGGATT
TCCAAGTCTCCACCCCATTGACGTCAATGGGAGTTTGTTTTGGCACCAAAATCAACGGGACTTTCCAAAA
TGTCGTAACAACTCCGCCCCATTGACGCAAATGGGCGGTAGGCGTGTACGGTGGGAGGTCTATATAAGCA
GAGCTGGTTTAGTGAACCGTCAGATCCGCTAGCGCTACCGGTCGCCACCATGAACAGCCTGATCAAAGAA
AACATGCGGATGAAGGTGGTGCTGGAAGGCAGCGTGAACGGCCACCAGTTCAAGTGCACCGGCGAGGGCG
AGGGCAACCCCTACATGGGCACCCAGACCATGCGGATCAAAGTGATCGAGGGCGGACCTCTGCCCTTCGC
CTTCGACATCCTGGCCACATCCTTCATGTACGGCAGCCGGACCTTCATCAAGTACCCCAAGGGCATCCCC
GATTTCTTCAAGCAGAGCTTCCCCGAGGGCTTCACCTGGGAGAGAGTGACCAGATACGAGGACGGCGGCG
TGATCACCGTGATGCAGGACACCAGCCTGGAAGATGGCTGCCTGGTGTACCATGCCCAGGTCAGGGGCGT
GAATTTTCCCAGCAACGGCGCCGTGATGCAGAAGAAAACCAAGGGCTGGGAGCCCAACACCGAGATGATG
TACCCCGCTGACGGCGGACTGAGAGGCTACACCCACATGGCCCTGAAGGTGGACGGCGGAGGGCACCTGA
GCTGCAGCTTCGTGACCACCTACCGATCCAAGAAAACCGTGGGCAACATCAAGATGCCCGGCATCCACGC
CGTGGACCACCGGCTGGAAAGGCTGGAAGAGTCCGACAACGAGATGTTCGTGGTGCAGCGGGAGCACGCC
GTGGCCAAGTTCGCCGGCCTGGGCGGAGGGTCCGGACTCAGATCTCGAGCCATGTCGCAGACGGCCATGT
CCGAAACCTACGATTTTTTGTTTAAGTTCTTGGTTATTGGAAATGCAGGAACTGGCAAATCTTGCTTACT
TCATCAGTTTATTGAAAAAAAATTCAAAGATGACTCAAATCATACAATAGGAGTGGAATTTGGTTCAAAG
ATAATAAATGTTGGTGGTAAATATGTAAAGTTACAAATATGGGATACAGCAGGACAAGAACGATTCAGGT
CCGTGACGAGAAGTTATTACCGAGGCGCGGCCGGGGCTCTCCTCGTCTATGATATCACCAGCCGAGAAAC
CTACAATGCGCTTACTAATTGGTTAACAGATGCCCGAATGCTGGCGAGCCAGAACATTGTGATCATCCTT
TGTGGAAACAAGAAGGACCTGGATGCAGATCGTGAAGTTACCTTCTTAGAAGCCTCCAGATTTGCTCAAG
AAAATGAGCTGATGTTTTTGGAAACAAGTGCGCTCACAGGGGAGAATGTAGAAGAGGCTTTTGTACAGTG
TGCAAGAAAAATACTTAACAAAATCGAATCAGGTGAGCTGGACCCAGAAAGAATGGGCTCAGGTATTCAG
TACGGAGATGCTGCCTTGAGACAGCTGAGGTCACCGCGGCGCGCACAGGCCCCGAACGCTCAGGAGTGTG
GTTGTTAGGGATCCACCGGATCTAGATAACTGATCATAATCAGCCATACCACATTTGTAGAGGTTTTACT
TGCTTTAAAAAACCTCCCACACCTCCCCCTGAACCTGAAACATAAAATGAATGCAATTGTTGTTGTTAAC
TTGTTTATTGCAGCTTATAATGGTTACAAATAAAGCAATAGCATCACAAATTTCACAAATAAAGCATTTT
TTTCACTGCATTCTAGTTGTGGTTTGTCCAAACTCATCAATGTATCTTAACGCGTAAATTGTAAGCGTTA
ATATTTTGTTAAAATTCGCGTTAAATTTTTGTTAAATCAGCTCATTTTTTAACCAATAGGCCGAAATCGG
CAAAATCCCTTATAAATCAAAAGAATAGACCGAGATAGGGT
[37 nt withheld, positions 2352-2388]
AAAGAACGTGGACTCCAACGTCAAAGG
[49 nt withheld, positions 2416-2464]
T
[91 nt withheld, positions 2466-2556]
G
[124 nt withheld, positions 2558-2681]
CAGGTGGCACTTTTCGGGGAAATGTGCGCGGAACCCCTATTTGTTTATTTTTCTAAATACATTCAAATAT
GTATCCGCTCATGAGACAATAACCCTGATAAATGCTTCAATAATATTGAAAAAGGAAGAGTCCTGAGGCG
GAAAGAACCAGCTGTGGAATGTGTGTCAGTTAGGGTGTGGAAAGTCCCCAGGCTCCCCAGCAGGCAGAAG
TATGCAAAGCATGCATCTCAATTAGTCAGCAACCAGGTGTGGAAAGTCCCCAGGCTCCCCAGCAGGCAGA
AGTATGCAAAGCATGCATCTCAATTAGTCAGCAACCATAGTCCCGCCCCTAACTCCGCCCATCCCGCCCC
TAACTCCGCCCAGTTCCGCCCATTCTCCGCCCCATGGCTGACTAATTTTTTTTATTTATGCAGAGGCCGA
GGCCGCCTCGGCCTCTGAGCTATTCCAGAAGTAGTGAGGAGGCTTTTTTGGAGGCCTAGGCTTTTGCAAA
GATCGATCAAGAGACAGGATGAGGATCGTTTCGCATGATTGAACAAGATGGATTGCACGCAGGTTCTCCG
GCCGCTTGGGTGGAGAGGCTATTCGGCTATGACTGGGCACAACAGACAATCGGCTGCTCTGATGCCGCCG
TGTTCCGGCTGTCAGCGCAGGGGCGCCCGGTTCTTTTTGTCAAGACCGACCTGTCCGGTGCCCTGAATGA
ACTGCAAGACGAGGCAGCGCGGCTATCGTGGCTGGCCACGACGGGCGTTCCTTGCGCAGCTGTGCTCGAC
GTTGTCACTGAAGCGGGAAGGGACTGGCTGCTATTGGGCGAAGTGCCGGGGCAGGATCTCCTGTCATCTC
ACCTTGCTCCTGCCGAGAAAGTATCCATCATGGCTGATGCAATGCGGCGGCTGCATACGCTTGATCCGGC
TACCTGCCCATTCGACCACCAAGCGAAACATCGCATCGAGCGAGCACGTACTCGGATGGAAGCCGGTCTT
GTCGATCAGGATGATCTGGACGAAGAGCATCAGGGGCTCGCGCCAGCCGAACTGTTCGCCAGGCTCAAGG
CGAGCATGCCCGACGGCGAGGATCTCGTCGTGACCCATGGCGATGCCTGCTTGCCGAATATCATGGTGGA
AAATGGCCGCTTTTCTGGATTCATCGACTGTGGCCGGCTGGGTGTGGCGGACCGCTATCAGGACATAGCG
TTGGCTACCCGTGATATTGCTGAAGAGCTTGGCGGCGAATGGGCTGACCGCTTCCTCGTGCTTTACGGTA
TCGCCGCTCCCGATTCGCAGCGCATCGCCTTCTATCGCCTTCTTGACGAGTTCTTCTGAGCGGGACTCTG
GGGTTCGAAATGACCGACCAAGCGACGCCCAACCTGCCATCACGAGATTTCGATTCCACCGCCGCCTTCT
ATGAAAGGTTGGGCTTCGGAATCGTTTTCCGGGACGCCGGCTGGATGATCCTCCAGCGCGGGGATCTCAT
GCTGGAGTTCTTCGCCCACCCTAGGGGGAGGCTAACTGAAACACGGAAGGAGACAATACCGGAAGGAACC
CGCGCTATGACGGCAATAAAAAGACAGAATAAAACGCACGGTGTTGGGTCGTTTGTTCATAAACGCGGGG
TTCGGTCCCAGGGCTGGCACTCTGTCGATACCCCACCGAGACCCCATTGGGGCCAATACGCCCGCGTTTC
TTCCTTTTCCCCACCCCACCCCCCAAGTTCGGGTGAAGGCCCAGGGCTCGCAGCCAACGTCGGGGCGGCA
GGCCCTGCCATAGCCTCAGGTTACTCATATATACTTTAGATTGATTTAAAACTTCATTTTTAATTTAAAA
GGATCTAGGTGAAGATCCTTTTTGATAATCTCATGACCAAAATCCCTTAACGTGAGTTTTCGTTCCACTG
AGCGTCAGACCCCGTAGAAAAGATCAAAGGATCTTCTTGAGATCCTTTTTTTCTGCGCGTAATCTGCTGC
TTGCAAACAAAAAAACCACCGCTACCAGCGGTGGTTTGTTTGCCGGATCAAGAGCTACCAACTCTTTTTC
CGAAGGTAACTGGCTTCAGCAGAGCGCAGATACCAAATACTGTTCTTCTAGTGTAGCCGTAGTTAGGCCA
CCACTTCAAGAACTCTGTAGCACCGCCTACATACCTCGCTCTGCTAATCCTGTTACCAGTGGCTGCTGCC
AGTGGCGATAAGTCGTGTCTTACCGGGTTGGACTCAAGACGATAGTTACCGGATAAGGCGCAGCGGTCGG
GCTGAACGGGGGGTTCGTGCACACAGCCCAGCTTGGAGCGAACGACCTACACCGAACTGAGATACCTACA
GCGTGAGCTATGAGAAAGCGCCACGCTTCCCGAAGGGAGAAAGGCGGACAGGTATCCGGTAAGCGGCAGG
GTCGGAACAGGAGAGCGCACGAGGGAGCTTCCAGGGGGAAACGCCTGGTATCTTTATAGTCCTGTCGGGT
TTCGCCACCTCTGACTTGAGCGTCGATTTTTGTGATGCTCGTCAGGGGGGCGGAGCCTATGGAAAAACGC
CAGCAACGCGGCCTTTTTACGGTTCCTGGCCTTTTGCTGGCCTTTTGCTCACATGTTCTTTCCTGCGTTA
TCCCCTGATTCTGTGGATAACCGTATTACCGCCATGCATTAG
Features (pLannotate 1.2.2; 15 found; start..end, strand, type, name):
     58..361     +  enhancer       CMV enhancer: human cytomegalovirus immediate early enhancer
    362..565     +  promoter       CMV promoter: human cytomegalovirus (CMV) immediate early promoter
    610..1290    +  CDS            mRuby: mRuby is a basic (constitutively fluorescent) red fluorescent protein published in 2009, derived from Entacmaea quadricolor. It has low acid sensitivity.
   1291..1310    +  misc_feature   MCS (fragment): multiple cloning site
   1312..1965    +  CDS            RAB4A: RAB4A_HUMAN - Also known as RAB4. Experimental evidence at protein level: Swiss-Prot protein existence level 1. Small GTPase which cycles between an active GTP-bound and an inactive GDP-bound state (PubMed:15907487, PubMed:16034420). Involved in protein transport (PubMed:29425100). Plays a role in vesicular traffic. Mediates VEGFR2 endosomal trafficking to enhance VEGFR2 signaling (PubMed:29425100). Acts as a regulator of platelet alpha- granule release during activation and aggregation of platelets (By similarity). From Homo sapiens (Human).
   1991..2075    +  CDS            large T antigen (fragment): large T antigen from SV40 (simian virus 40)
   2098..2219    +  polyA_signal   SV40 poly(A) signal: SV40 polyadenylation signal
   2253..2681    -  rep_origin     f1 ori (sequence partly withheld): f1 bacteriophage origin of replication; arrow indicates direction of (+) strand synthesis
   2708..2812    +  promoter       AmpR promoter: bla
   2814..3171    +  promoter       SV40 promoter: SV40 enhancer and early promoter
   3206..4000    +  CDS            NeoR/KanR: aminoglycoside phosphotransferase from Tn5; aph(3')-II (or nptII); confers resistance to neomycin, kanamycin, and G418 (Geneticin®)
   4021..4173    +  CDS            ble (fragment): BLE_KLEPN - Experimental evidence at protein level: Swiss-Prot protein existence level 1. Binding protein with a strong affinity to the bleomycin family of antibiotics. Binds to CL990; an antimitotic-antibiotic compound. From Klebsiella pneumoniae.
   4232..4279    +  polyA_signal   HSV TK poly(A) signal: herpes simplex virus thymidine kinase polyadenylation signal (Cole and Stacy, 1985)
   4370..4386    -  polyA_signal   bGH poly(A) signal (fragment): bovine growth hormone polyadenylation signal
   4608..5196    +  rep_origin     ori: high-copy-number ColE1/pMB1/pBR322/pUC origin of replication
