[The description below was written by a language model from this plasmid's Addgene catalogue record and pLannotate feature annotations shown in this document.]
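Description:
mRuby-Rab4a-7 is a mammalian expression plasmid of about 5.3 kb that produces human RAB4A fused to the red fluorescent protein mRuby. It is built on an mRuby fusion-vector backbone. A high-copy ColE1/pUC-type origin supports propagation in E. coli, and an f1 origin is also present. One NeoR/KanR (Tn5 aminoglycoside phosphotransferase) gene provides selection in both hosts. The bacterial AmpR (bla) promoter drives it for kanamycin resistance in bacteria, and the SV40 enhancer/early promoter drives it for G418 selection in mammalian cells, with an HSV TK polyadenylation signal terminating the cassette. The short ble, bGH poly(A) and large T antigen fragments flagged by the annotation software appear to be partial matches within backbone sequence, not functional elements.

The expression cassette starts with the human CMV immediate-early enhancer and promoter. The mRuby coding sequence follows, then a short remnant of the multiple cloning site that serves as a linker, then the RAB4A coding sequence and an SV40 poly(A) signal. This order places mRuby at the N-terminus of Rab4a. The "7" in the name probably refers to the linker length, though the record does not say so. RAB4A is a small GTPase that cycles between GTP- and GDP-bound states and takes part in vesicular and endosomal trafficking. The catalogue purpose lists the construct as a localization marker for this GTPase, with excitation at 558 nm and emission at 605 nm. It is therefore suited to fluorescence imaging of Rab4a distribution in transiently or stably transfected mammalian cells. The cloning method is not recorded.
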