Addgene plasmid #55878: mRuby-Rab4a-7
Purpose: Localization: Ras GTPase, Excitation: 558, Emission: 605
Depositing lab: Michael Davidson.
Backbone
  Vector backbone: mRuby
  Backbone size w/o insert (bp): 4750
  Vector type: Mammalian Expression
  Selectable markers: Neomycin (select with G418)
Growth in bacteria
  Bacterial resistance: Kanamycin, 50 μg/mL
  Growth temperature: 37°C
  Growth strain: DH5alpha
  Copy number: High Copy
Gene/Insert
  Gene/Insert name: Rab4a (alt name: NM_004578.2)
  Species: H. sapiens (human)
  Entrez Gene: RAB4A (a.k.a. HRES-1, HRES-1/RAB4, HRES1, RAB4)
  Promoter: CMV
  Tag / fusion protein: mRuby
  Cloning method: Unknown
  Sequencing primers: 5′ CMV-F; 3′ SV40pA-R
Terms and licenses: Academic/Nonprofit Terms; Industry Terms
Depositor comments: . Excitation = 558; Emission = 605
How to cite: mRuby-Rab4a-7 was a gift from Michael Davidson (Addgene plasmid # 55878 ; http://n2t.net/addgene:55878 ; RRID:Addgene_55878)
