>Addgene plasmid #55878 | mRuby-Rab4a-7 | depositor partial sequence | sequence record 86784 | insert sequence
GATCCGCTAGCGCTACCGGTCGCCACCATGAACAGCCTGATCAAAGAAAACATGCGGATGAAGGTGGTGC
TGGAAGGCAGCGTGAACGGCCACCAGTTCAAGTGCACCGGCGAGGGCGAGGGCAACCCCTACATGGGCAC
CCAGACCATGCGGATCAAAGTGATCGAGGGCGGACCTCTGCCCTTCGCCTTCGACATCCTGGCCACATCC
TTCATGTACGGCAGCCGGACCTTCATCAAGTACCCCAAGGGCATCCCCGATTTCTTCAAGCAGAGCTTCC
CCGAGGGCTTCACCTGGGAGAGAGTGACCAGATACGAGGACGGCGGCGTGATCACCGTGATGCAGGACAC
CAGCCTGGAAGATGGCTGCCTGGTGTACCATGCCCAGGTCAGGGGCGTGAATTTTCCCAGCAACGGCGCC
GTGATGCAGAAGAAAACCAAGGGCTGGGAGCCCAACACCGAGATGATGTACCCCGCTGACGGCGGACTGA
GAGGCTACACCCACATGGCCCTGAAGGTGGACGGCGGAGGGCACCTGAGCTGCAGCTTCGTGACCACCTA
CCGATCCAAGAAAACCGTGGGCAACATCAAGATGCCCGGCATCCACGCCGTGGACCACCGGCTGGAAAGG
CTGGAAGAGTCCGACAACGAGATGTTCGTGGTGCAGCGGGAGCACGCCGTGGCCAAGTTCGCCGGCCTGG
GCGGAGGGTCCGGACTCAGATCTCGAGCCATGTCGCAGACGGCCATGTCCGAAACCTACGATTTTTTGTT
TAAGTTCTTGGTTATTGGAAATGCAGGAACTGGCAAATCTTGCTTACTTCATCAGTTTATTGAAAAAAAA
TTCAAAGATGACTCAAATCATACAATAGGAGTGGAATTTGGTTCAAAGATAATAAATGTTGGTGGTAAAT
ATGTAAAGTTACAAATATGGGATACAGCAGGACAAGAACGATTCAGGTCCGTGACGAGAAGTTATTACCG
AGGCGCGGCCGGGGCTCTCCTCGTCTATGATATCACCAGCCGAGAAACCTACAATGCGCTTACTAATTGG
TTAACAGATGCCCGAATGCTGGCGAGCCAGAACATTGTGATCATCCTTTGTGGAAACAAGAAGGACCTGG
ATGCAGATCGTGAAGTTACCTTCTTAGAAGCCTCCAGATTTGCTCAAGAAAATGAGCTGATGTTTTTGGA
AACAAGTGCGCTCACAGGGGAGAATGTAGAAGAGGCTTTTGTACAGTGTGCAAGAAAAATACTTAACAAA
ATCGAATCAGGTGAGCTGGACCCAGAAAGAATGGGCTCAGGTATTCAGTACGGAGATGCTGCCTTGAGAC
AGCTGAGGTCACCGCGGCGCGCACAGGCCCCGAACGCTCAGGAGTGTGGTTGTTAGGGATCCACCGGATC
TAGATAACTGATCATAATCAGCCATACCACATT
